Addgene plasmid #199949: YP8
Purpose: Yeast/E coli shuttle vector expressing GFP from synthetic yeast promoter 8
Depositing lab: Farren Isaacs. Depositing organization: Yale University. Publication: Cross-kingdom expression of synthetic genetic elements promotes discovery of metabolites in the human microbiome. Patel JR, Oh J, Wang S, Crawford JM, Isaacs FJ. Cell. 2022 Apr 28;185(9):1487-1505.e14. doi: 10.1016/j.cell.2022.03.008. Epub 2022 Apr 1. PubMed 35366417.
Backbone
  Vector backbone: pRCVS6H
  Vector type: Yeast Expression
  Selectable markers: Hygromycin
Growth in bacteria
  Bacterial resistance: Ampicillin, 100 μg/mL
  Growth temperature: 37°C
  Growth strain: BL21
  Copy number: Low Copy
Gene/Insert
  Gene/Insert name: GFP
  Species: Synthetic
  Cloning method: Gibson Cloning
Terms and licenses: Academic/Nonprofit Terms; Industry Terms: Not Available to Industry
How to cite: YP8 was a gift from Farren Isaacs (Addgene plasmid # 199949 ; http://n2t.net/addgene:199949 ; RRID:Addgene_199949)
