[The description below was written by a language model from this plasmid's Addgene catalogue record and pLannotate feature annotations shown in this document.]
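Description:
YP8 is a yeast/E. coli shuttle vector of about 5.7 kb, built on the pRCVS6H backbone, that expresses a green fluorescent reporter from a synthetic yeast promoter designated number 8. In E. coli it replicates from a ColE1/pUC-type origin and is selected with ampicillin through the β-lactamase gene and its native promoter. The catalogue lists it as low copy, although the annotated origin is of the high-copy type. A short fragment of the pBR322 basis-of-mobility region is also present. In Saccharomyces cerevisiae, maintenance relies on fragments of the CEN4 centromere and the ARS1 autonomously replicating sequence, an arrangement that typically gives stable, low-copy episomal propagation. Yeast selection is by hygromycin resistance from the hphMX6 cassette, which ends in the Ashbya gossypii TEF terminator.

The payload is a green fluorescent protein open reading frame followed by the S. cerevisiae CYC1 transcription terminator. The catalogue calls the insert GFP, whereas automated annotation matches the coding sequence to mUkG, a constitutively fluorescent green protein derived from Sarcophyton, so the exact identity of the reporter differs between the two sources. The synthetic promoter itself is not annotated in the feature table; it presumably occupies the unannotated region just upstream of the reporter. A T7 promoter sits close to this region across the plasmid junction, and its role is not stated. The insert was assembled by Gibson cloning. The plasmid appears to belong to a numbered series of synthetic promoter constructs, with fluorescence reporting promoter strength in yeast, in work on cross-kingdom expression of synthetic genetic elements.
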