Features (pLannotate 1.2.2; 11 found; start..end, strand, type, name):
    189..857     +  CDS            mUkG: mUkG is a basic (constitutively fluorescent) green fluorescent protein published in 2008, derived from Sarcophyton sp.. It has moderate acid sensitivity.
    912..1101    +  terminator     CYC1 terminator: S. cerevisiae CYC1; transcription terminator for CYC1
   1341..2916    +  gene           hphMX6: yeast selectable marker conferring hygromycin resistance
   2719..2916    +  terminator     TEF terminator: Ashbya gossypii TEF terminator
   3031..3619    -  rep_origin     ori: high-copy-number ColE1/pMB1/pBR322/pUC origin of replication
   3790..4650    -  CDS            AmpR: β-lactamase; bla; confers resistance to ampicillin, carbenicillin, and related antibiotics
   4651..4755    -  promoter       AmpR promoter: bla
   4782..4832    +  misc_feature   bom (fragment): basis of mobility region from pBR322
   4961..5130    -  misc_feature   CEN4 (fragment): S. cerevisiae CEN4 centromere
   5131..5557    +  rep_origin     ARS1 (fragment): S. cerevisiae autonomously replicating sequence ARS1
   5663..5681    +  promoter       T7 promoter: promoter for bacteriophage T7 RNA polymerase
>Addgene plasmid #199949 | YP8 | addgene full sequence | sequence record 404998 | Addgene NGS Result
GTTTTTCCTTTTTTTTTTCCGCGCCGGGGGCGGTGACAGAGGGGCGCTCAACGGCCGCAGAACTATTTTT
TTAGAGTAACTCGTTTATAAAAGCAATACTTGGGTCGACTTGTTATACGCGGATTTTTGAGCAAGCAAGA
TATTTGTTTTTAACTAAGTAACTTAAAGAGGAGAAAGGTACCATGGTCAGTGTCATCAAAGAAGAAATGA
AGATCAAGTTGCACATGGAAGGTAACGTTAATGGTCATGCCTTTGTTATTGAAGGTGATGGTAAAGGTAA
ACCATACGATGGTACTCAAACTTTGAACTTGACTGTCAAAGAAGGTGCTCCATTGCCATTCTCTTACGAT
ATTTTGACTAACGCCTTCCAATACGGTAATAGAGCTTTTACTAAGTACCCAGCCGATATCCCAGATTACT
TTAAGCAAACTTTTCCAGAAGGTTACTCCTGGGAAAGAACTATGTCTTACGAAGATAACGCTATCTGCAA
CGTCAGATCCGAAATTTCTATGGAAGGTGATTGCTTCATCTACAAGATCAGATTCGATGGTAAGAACTTT
CCACCAAATGGTCCAGTCATGCAAAAAAAGACTTTGAAGTGGGAACCATCCACCGAAATGATGTATGTTA
GAGATGGTTTCTTGATGGGTGATGTCAATATGGCTTTGTTGTTGGAAGGTGGTGGTCATCATAGATGTGA
TTTCAAGACTTCTTACAAGGCCAAGAAGGTTGTTCAATTGCCAGATGCTCATAAGATCGATCACAGAATC
GAAATCTTGTCCCACGATAGAGATTACTCCAAGGTTAAGTTGTACGAAAACGCTGTTGCTAGAAACTCTT
TGTTGCCATCTCAAGCTTCTAAGTAACATGTAATTAGTTATGTCACGCTTACATTCACGCCCTCCCCCCA
CATCCGCTCTAACCGAAAAGGAAGGAGTTAGACAACCTGAAGTCTAGGTCCCTATTTATTTTTTTATAGT
TATGTTAGTATTAAGAACGTTATTTATATTTCAAATTTTTCTTTTTTTTCTGTACAGACGCGTGTACGCA
TGTAACATTATACTGAAAACCTTGCTTGAGAAGGTTTTGGGACGCTCGAAGGCTTTGTGGAGGTCGACAC
GAGCGACTGAGTTCGGACGTCACGACCTGCCTGGATATCGTGCACCGCTCGTGCACTGACGTCATGATCG
ACGAGTCGCACAGAGGCCTCTGACACTGACTCGACCTGACTAGCGTCGAGCAGTGACGACCTGCCCGGGC
ACAGCAACTGTGCCACTCGTCTGATCCGTCGTCCCATCGGCTGAATCGATGCCTCGTCCCCGCCGGGTCA
CCCGGCCAGCGACATGGAGGCCCAGAATACCCTCCTTGACAGTCTTGACGTGCGCAGCTCAGGGGCATGA
TGTGACTGTCGCCCGTACATTTAGCCCATACATCCCCATGTATAATCATTTGCATCCATACATTTTGATG
GCCGCACGGCGCGAAGCAAAAATTACGGCACCTCGCTGCAGACCTGCGAGCAGGGAAACGCTCCCCTCAC
AGACGCGTTGAATTGTCCCCACGCCGCGCCCCTGTAGAGAAATATAAAAGGTTAGGATTTGCCACTGAGG
TTCTTCTTTCATATACTTCCTTTTAAAATCTTGCTAGGATACAGTTCTCACATCACATCCGAACATAAAC
AACCATGGGTAAAAAGCCTGAACTCACCGCGACGTCTGTCGAGAAGTTTCTGATCGAAAAGTTCGACAGC
GTCTCCGACCTGATGCAGCTCTCGGAGGGCGAAGAATCTCGTGCTTTCAGCTTCGATGTAGGAGGGCGTG
GATATGTCCTGCGGGTAAATAGCTGCGCCGATGGTTTCTACAAAGATCGTTATGTTTATCGGCACTTTGC
ATCGGCCGCGCTCCCGATTCCGGAAGTGCTTGACATTGGGGAGTTCAGCGAGAGCCTGACCTATTGCATC
TCCCGCCGTGCACAGGGTGTCACGTTGCAAGACCTGCCTGAAACCGAACTGCCCGCTGTTCTGCAGCCGG
TCGCGGAGGCCATGGATGCGATCGCTGCGGCCGATCTTAGCCAGACGAGCGGGTTCGGCCCATTCGGACC
GCAAGGAATCGGTCAATACACTACATGGCGTGATTTCATATGCGCGATTGCTGATCCCCATGTGTATCAC
TGGCAAACTGTGATGGACGACACCGTCAGTGCGTCCGTCGCGCAGGCTCTCGATGAGCTGATGCTTTGGG
CCGAGGACTGCCCCGAAGTCCGGCACCTCGTGCACGCGGATTTCGGCTCCAACAATGTCCTGACGGACAA
TGGCCGCATAACAGCGGTCATTGACTGGAGCGAGGCGATGTTCGGGGATTCCCAATACGAGGTCGCCAAC
ATCTTCTTCTGGAGGCCGTGGTTGGCTTGTATGGAGCAACAGACGCGCTACTTCGAGCGGAGGCATCCGG
AGCTTGCAGGATCGCCGCGGCTCCGGGCGTATATGCTCCGCATTGGTCTTGACCAACTCTATCAGAGCTT
GGTTGACGGCAATTTCGATGATGCAGCTTGGGCGCAGGGTCGATGCGACGCAATCGTCCGATCCGGAGCC
GGGACTGTCGGGCGTACACAAATCGCCCGCAGAAGCGCGGCCGTCTGGACCGATGGCTGTGTAGAAGTAC
TCGCCGATAGTGGAAACCGACGCCCCAGCACTCGTCCGAGGGCAAAGGAATAATCAGTACTGACAATAAA
AAGATTCTTGTTTTCAAGAACTTGTCATTTGTATAGTTTTTTTATATTGTAGTTGTTCTATTTTAATCAA
ATGTTAGCGTGATTTATATTTTTTTTCGCCTCGACATCATCTGCCCAGATGCGAAGTTAAGTGCGCAGAA
AGTAATATCATGCGTCAATCGTATGTGAATGCTGGTCGCTATACTGCTATCGATGTGGCAGTGCGTCCAG
CTCAGTCAGACTCAGTCCTGGTGTCGTCAGCCTGTGAGCAAAAGGCCAGCAAAAGGCCAGGAACCGTAAA
AAGGCCGCGTTGCTGGCGTTTTTCCATAGGCTCCGCCCCCCTGACGAGCATCACAAAAATCGACGCTCAA
GTCAGAGGTGGCGAAACCCGACAGGACTATAAAGATACCAGGCGTTTCCCCCTGGAAGCTCCCTCGTGCG
CTCTCCTGTTCCGACCCTGCCGCTTACCGGATACCTGTCCGCCTTTCTCCCTTCGGGAAGCGTGGCGCTT
TCTCATAGCTCACGCTGTAGGTATCTCAGTTCGGTGTAGGTCGTTCGCTCCAAGCTGGGCTGTGTGCACG
AACCCCCCGTTCAGCCCGACCGCTGCGCCTTATCCGGTAACTATCGTCTTGAGTCCAACCCGGTAAGACA
CGACTTATCGCCACTGGCAGCAGCCACTGGTAACAGGATTAGCAGAGCGAGGTATGTAGGCGGTGCTACA
GAGTTCTTGAAGTGGTGGCCTAACTACGGCTACACTAGAAGAACAGTATTTGGTATCTGCGCTCTGCTGA
AGCCAGTTACCTTCGGAAAAAGAGTTGGTAGCTCTTGATCCGGCAAACAAACCACCGCTGGTAGCGGTGG
TTTTTTTGTTTGCAAGCAGCAGATTACGCGCAGAAAAAAAGGATCTCAAGAAGATCCTTTGATCTTTTCT
ACGGGGTCTGACGCTCAGTGGAACGAAAACTCACGTTAAGGGATTTTGGTCATGAGATTATCAAAAAGGA
TCTTCACCTAGATCCTTTTAAATTAAAAATGAAGTTTTAAATCAATCTAAAGTATATATGAGTAAACTTG
GTCTGACAGTTACCAATGCTTAATCAGTGAGGCACCTATCTCAGCGATCTGTCTATTTCGTTCATCCATA
GTTGCCTGACTCCCCGTCGTGTAGATAACTACGATACGGGAGGGCTTACCATCTGGCCCCAGTGCTGCAA
TGATACCGCGAGACCCACGCTCACCGGCTCCAGATTTATCAGCAATAAACCAGCCAGCCGGAAGGGCCGA
GCGCAGAAGTGGTCCTGCAACTTTATCCGCCTCCATCCAGTCTATTAATTGTTGCCGGGAAGCTAGAGTA
AGTAGTTCGCCAGTTAATAGTTTGCGCAACGTTGTTGCCATTGCTACAGGCATCGTGGTGTCACGCTCGT
CGTTTGGTATGGCTTCATTCAGCTCCGGTTCCCAACGATCAAGGCGAGTTACATGATCCCCCATGTTGTG
CAAAAAAGCGGTTAGCTCCTTCGGTCCTCCGATCGTTGTCAGAAGTAAGTTGGCCGCAGTGTTATCACTC
ATGGTTATGGCAGCACTGCATAATTCTCTTACTGTCATGCCATCCGTAAGATGCTTTTCTGTGACTGGTG
AGTACTCAACCAAGTCATTCTGAGAATAGTGTATGCGGCGACCGAGTTGCTCTTGCCCGGCGTCAATACG
GGATAATACCGCGCCACATAGCAGAACTTTAAAAGTGCTCATCATTGGAAAACGTTCTTCGGGGCGAAAA
CTCTCAAGGATCTTACCGCTGTTGAGATCCAGTTCGATGTAACCCACTCGTGCACCCAACTGATCTTCAG
CATCTTTTACTTTCACCAGCGTTTCTGGGTGAGCAAAAACAGGAAGGCAAAATGCCGCAAAAAAGGGAAT
AAGGGCGACACGGAAATGTTGAATACTCATACTCTTCCTTTTTCAATATTATTGAAGCATTTATCAGGGT
TATTGTCTCATGAGCGGATACATATTTGAATGTATTTAGAAAAATAAACAAATAGGGGTTCCGCGCACAT
TTCCCCGAAAAGTGCCACCTGATGCGGTGTGAAATACCGCACAGATGCGTAAGGAGAAAATACCGCATCA
GGGTCAGTCACAGTGGAGCCTAGCACTCACTCAGCGTGACGGCTCAGAGCAGAATTCACGAGCCAGAAAT
AGTAACTTTTGCCTAAATCACAAATTGCAAAATTTAATTGCTTGCAAAAGGTCACATGCTTATAATCAAC
TTTTTTAAAAATTTAAAATACTTTTTTATTTTTTATTTTTAAACATAAATGAAATAATTTATTTATTGTT
TATGATTACCGAAACATAAAACCTGCTCAAGAAAAAGAAACTGTTTTGTCCTTGGAAAAAAAGCACTACC
TAGGAGCGGCCAAAATGCCGGCTTACATTTTATGTTAGCTGGTGGACTGACGCCAGAAAATGTTGGTGAT
GCGCTTAGATTAAATGGCGTTATTGGTGTTGATGTAAGCGGAGGTGTGGAGACAAATGGTGTAAAAGACT
CTAACAAAATAGCAAATTTCGTCAAAAATGCTAAGAAATAGGTTATTACTGAGTAGTATTTATTTAAGTA
TTGTTTGTGCACTTGCCTGCAAGCCTTTTGAAAAGCAAGCATAAAAGATCTAAACATAAAATCTGTAAAA
TAACAAGATGTAAAGATAATGCTAAATCATTTGGCTTTTTGATTGATTGTACAGGAAAATATACATCGCA
GGGGGTTGACTTTTACCATTTCACCGCAATGGAATTAAACTTGTTGAAGAGAATGTTCACAGGCGCATAC
GCTACAATGACCCGATTCTTGCTAGCCGAATTCCAGTCAGGCTGCTAGCACCAGAGCTACGTGACCGCAG
GACTAGCTCCAGCTGAGCGACACGCGAACAGGTGTAGAGTCAGTCGTGCTGCAAGGTCGCACTAATACGA
CTCACTATAGGG
