>Addgene plasmid #199949 | YP8 | depositor partial sequence | sequence record 387750 | Promoter Sequence
GTTTTTCCTTTTTTTTTTCCGCGCCGGGGGCGGTGACAGAGGGGCGCTCAACGGCCGCAGAACTATTTTT
TTAGAGTAACTCGTTTATAAAAGCAATACTTGGGTCGACTTGTTATACGCGGATTTTTGAGCAAGCAAGA
TATTTGTTTTTAACTAAGTAA
